>Addgene plasmid #236178 | AAV-CAG-PFE3-P2A-GFP | addgene full sequence | sequence record 477492 | Addgene NGS Result
CTGCGCGCTCGCTCGCTCACTGAGGCCGCCCGGGCAAAGCCCGGGCGTCGGGCGACCTTTGGTCGCCCGG
CCTCAGTGAGCGAGCGAGCGCGCAGAGAGGGAGTGGCCAACTCCATCACTAGGGGTTCCTTGTAGTTAAT
GATTAACCCGCCATGCTACTTATCTACGTAGCCATGCTCTAGGAAGAGTACCATTGACGTCAATAATGAC
GTATGTTCCCATAGTAACGCCAATAGGGACTTTCCATTGACGTCAATGGGTGGAGTATTTACGGTAAACT
GCCCACTTGGCAGTACATCAAGTGTATCATATGCCAAGTACGCCCCCTATTGACGTCAATGACGGTAAAT
GGCCCGCCTGGCATTATGCCCAGTACATGACCTTATGGGACTTTCCTACTTGGCAGTACATCTACGTATT
AGTCATCGCTATTACCATGGTCGAGGTGAGCCCCACGTTCTGCTTCACTCTCCCCATCTCCCCCCCCTCC
CCACCCCCAATTTTGTATTTATTTATTTTTTAATTATTTTGTGCAGCGATGGGGGCGGGGGGGGGGGGGG
GGCGCGCGCCGGGGGGGGGGGGGSGGGGSGRGGGGSGGGGSGGGGSGRGGCGGAGAGGKGCGGCGGCAGC
CAATCAGAGCGGCGCGCTCCGAAAGTTTCCTTTTATGGCGAGGCGGCGGCGGCGGCGGCCCTATAAAAAG
CGAAGCGCGCGGCGGGCGGGAGTCGCTGCGCGCTGCCTTCGCCCCGTGCCCCGCTCCGCCGCCGCCTCGC
GCCGCCCGCCCCGGCTCTGACTGACCGCGTTACTCCCACAGGTGAGCGGGCGGGACGGCCCTTCTCCTCC
GGGCTGTAATTAGCGCTTGGTTTAATGACGGCTTGTTTCTTTTCTGTGGCTGCGTGAAAGCCTTGAGGGG
CTCCGGGAGGGCCCTTTGTGCGGGGGGAGCGGCTCGGGGCTGTCCGCGGGGGGACGGCTGCCTTCGGGGG
GGACGGGGCAGGGCGGGGTTCGGCTTCTGGCGTGTGACCGGCGGCTCTAGAGCCTCTGCTAACCATGTTC
ATGCCTTCTTCTTTTTCCTACAGCTCCTGGGCAACGTGCTGGTTATTGTGCTGTCTCATCATTTTGGCAA
AGAATTGGATCCATGCTCGAAGTCAAGGAAGCATCACCAACCAGCATCCAGATCAGCTGGGTGCTCCACT
TGCGCCACGTTCGCTACTACCGCATCACCTACGGTGAAACTGGTGGCAATAGCCCTGTCCAGGAATTCAC
CGTGCCTGGCAGCAAGTCCACTGCTACCATCAGCGGCCTGAAACCTGGTGTCGACTATACCATCACGGTG
TACGCCGTCACGATCTTCAGCGCCTACCGCTCCGCCTGGCCGCCGATCTCCATCAACTACCGCACCACCG
GTTACCCATACGATGTTCCAGATTACGCTGGTGGAAGCACGCGTTGTGTGATTTGCCAGGGGCGGCCTAA
AAATGGTTGCATTGTTCACGGCAAAACCGGACACCTGATGTCATGTTTCACGTGTGCAAAGGCACTAGCT
GCGGCGAATGCGCCCTGCCCCGTGTGCAGAGCTAGCAAGCTCTCAGGTGGCGGAGGGAGCGGAGGAGGTG
GCTCTGGAGGTGGTGGCTCAGCTGAAGCATGGTACAATCTGGGAAACGCTTATTACAAGCAGGGCGACTA
TCAAAAAGCCATTGAGTATTACCAAAAGGCTCTTGAGCTAGACCCTAATAACGCCGAAGCGTGGTATAAC
CTAGGCAACGCATATTACAAGCAGGGAGACTACCAAAAGGCAATCGAATATTACCAGAAGGCACTCGAAC
TGGACCCAAATAACGCAGAGGCTTGGTATAATCTGGGAAACGCCTACTATAAACAGGGTGACTACCAAAA
GGCGATAGAGGACTATCAGAAGGCCTTGGAGCTCGATCCGAACAATCTGCAACGTAGTGCTGGTGGCGGA
GGGTCTGGTGGAGGAGGCTCAGGAGGAGGTGGCGCATCAGGTACCAAGAAGAAACTCAGCAAGTCAGACA
TCATGTTGGTGCAGAGCGCCAATGTCCCTAGCAACCCGACCCAGGTGCCGGTAGAGGAGTCCGGAGGCTT
CGGTTCCCATCACCACAATCAGAACTATTGCTATCAGGTCTGCCTCACCCCAGAGTCCGCCAAGACCGAC
CTGATGTTCTTGAAGCCCTGCAGCCCTTCCCGGAGTACAGACGCTGAGCACAATCCCTGTGGAGCCATCG
TCACCGGGTACAGCGACCAGCAACCAGACATCATTTCCAACGGAAGCATTTTGTCCAACGAGAATGGTGG
ATCATGTACAGCTACTAACTTCAGCCTGCTGAAGCAGGCTGGAGACGTGGAGGAGAACCCTGGACCTGGA
GGTACTGGGGTGAGCAAGGGCGAGGAGCTGTTCACCGGGGTGGTGCCCATCCTGGTCGAGCTGGACGGCG
ACGTAAACGGCCACAAGTTCAGCGTGTCCGGCGAGGGCGAGGGCGATGCCACCTACGGCAAGCTGACCCT
GAAGTTCATCTGCACCACCGGCAAGCTGCCCGTGCCCTGGCCCACCCTCGTGACCACCCTGACCTACGGC
GTGCAGTGCTTCAGCCGCTACCCCGACCACATGAAGCAGCACGACTTCTTCAAGTCCGCCATGCCCGAAG
GCTACGTCCAGGAGCGCACCATCTTCTTCAAGGACGACGGCAACTACAAGACCCGCGCCGAGGTGAAGTT
CGAGGGCGACACCCTGGTGAACCGCATCGAGCTGAAGGGCATCGACTTCAAGGAGGACGGCAACATCCTG
GGGCACAAGCTGGAGTACAACTACAACAGCCACAACGTCTATATCATGGCCGACAAGCAGAAGAACGGCA
TCAAGGTGAACTTCAAGATCCGCCACAACATCGAGGACGGCAGCGTGCAGCTCGCCGACCACTACCAGCA
GAACACCCCCATCGGCGACGGCCCCGTGCTGCTGCCCGACAACCACTACCTGAGCACCCAGTCCGCCCTG
AGCAAAGACCCCAACGAGAAGCGCGATCACATGGTCCTGCTGGAGTTCGTGACCGCCGCCGGGATCACTC
TCGGCATGGACGAGCTGTAAAAGCTTATCGATAATCAACCTCTGGATTACAAAATTTGTGAAAGATTGAC
TGGTATTCTTAACTATGTTGCTCCTTTTACGCTATGTGGATACGCTGCTTTAATGCCTTTGTATCATGCT
ATTGCTTCCCGTATGGCTTTCATTTTCTCCTCCTTGTATAAATCCTGGTTGCTGTCTCTTTATGAGGAGT
TGTGGCCCGTTGTCAGGCAACGTGGCGTGGTGTGCACTGTGTTTGCTGACGCAACCCCCACTGGTTGGGG
CATTGCCACCACCTGTCAGCTCCTTTCCGGGACTTTCGCTTTCCCCCTCCCTATTGCCACGGCGGAACTC
ATCGCCGCCTGCCTTGCCCGCTGCTGGACAGGGGCTCGGCTGTTGGGCACTGACAATTCCGTGGTGTTGT
CGGGGAAATCATCGTCCTTTCCTTGGCTGCTCGCCTGTGTTGCCACCTGGATTCTGCGCGGGACGTCCTT
CTGCTACGTCCCTTCGGCCCTCAATCCAGCGGACCTTCCTTCCCGCGGCCTGCTGCCGGCTCTGCGGCCT
CTTCCGCGTCTTCGCCTTCGCCCTCAGACGAGTCGGATCTCCCTTTGGGCCGCCTCCCCGCATCGATACC
GTCGACCCGGGCGGCCGCTTCGAGCAGACATGATAAGATACATTGATGAGTTTGGACAAACCACAACTAG
AATGCAGTGAAAAAAATGCTTTATTTGTGAAATTTGTGATGCTATTGCTTTATTTGTAACCATTATAAGC
TGCAATAAACAAGTTAACAACAACAATTGCATTCATTTTATGTTTCAGGTTCAGGGGGAGATGTGGGAGG
TTTTTTAAAGCAAGTAAAACCTCTACAAATGTGGTAAAATCGATAAGGATCTTCCTAGAGCATGGCTACG
TAGATAAGTAGCATGGCGGGTTAATCATTAACTACAAGGAACCCCTAGTGATGGAGTTGGCCACTCCCTC
TCTGCGCGCTCGCTCGCTCACTGAGGCCGGGCGACCAAAGGTCGCCCGACGCCCGGGCTTTGCCCGGGCG
GCCTCAGTGAGCGAGCGAGCGCGCAGCTGCATTAATGAATCGGCCAACGCGCGGGGAGAGGCGGTTTGCG
TATTGGGCGCTCTTCCGCTTCCTCGCTCACTGACTCGCTGCGCTCGGTCGTTCGGCTGCGGCGAGCGGTA
TCAGCTCACTCAAAGGCGGTAATACGGTTATCCACAGAATCAGGGGATAACGCAGGAAAGAACATGTGAG
CAAAAGGCCAGCAAAAGGCCAGGAACCGTAAAAAGGCCGCGTTGCTGGCGTTTTTCCATAGGCTCCGCCC
CCCTGACGAGCATCACAAAAATCGACGCTCAAGTCAGAGGTGGCGAAACCCGACAGGACTATAAAGATAC
CAGGCGTTTCCCCCTGGAAGCTCCCTCGTGCGCTCTCCTGTTCCGACCCTGCCGCTTACCGGATACCTGT
CCGCCTTTCTCCCTTCGGGAAGCGTGGCGCTTTCTCATAGCTCACGCTGTAGGTATCTCAGTTCGGTGTA
GGTCGTTCGCTCCAAGCTGGGCTGTGTGCACGAACCCCCCGTTCAGCCCGACCGCTGCGCCTTATCCGGT
AACTATCGTCTTGAGTCCAACCCGGTAAGACACGACTTATCGCCACTGGCAGCAGCCACTGGTAACAGGA
TTAGCAGAGCGAGGTATGTAGGCGGTGCTACAGAGTTCTTGAAGTGGTGGCCTAACTACGGCTACACTAG
AAGAACAGTATTTGGTATCTGCGCTCTGCTGAAGCCAGTTACCTTCGGAAAAAGAGTTGGTAGCTCTTGA
TCCGGCAAACAAACCACCGCTGGTAGCGGTGGTTTTTTTGTTTGCAAGCAGCAGATTACGCGCAGAAAAA
AAGGATCTCAAGAAGATCCTTTGATCTTTTCTACGGGGTCTGACGCTCAGTGGAACGAAAACTCACGTTA
AGGGATTTTGGTCATGAGATTATCAAAAAGGATCTTCACCTAGATCCTTTTAAATTAAAAATGAAGTTTT
AAATCAATCTAAAGTATATATGAGTAAACTTGGTCTGACAGTTACCAATGCTTAATCAGTGAGGCACCTA
TCTCAGCGATCTGTCTATTTCGTTCATCCATAGTTGCCTGACTCCCCGTCGTGTAGATAACTACGATACG
GGAGGGCTTACCATCTGGCCCCAGTGCTGCAATGATACCGCGAGACCCACGCTCACCGGCTCCAGATTTA
TCAGCAATAAACCAGCCAGCCGGAAGGGCCGAGCGCAGAAGTGGTCCTGCAACTTTATCCGCCTCCATCC
AGTCTATTAATTGTTGCCGGGAAGCTAGAGTAAGTAGTTCGCCAGTTAATAGTTTGCGCAACGTTGTTGC
CATTGCTACAGGCATCGTGGTGTCACGCTCGTCGTTTGGTATGGCTTCATTCAGCTCCGGTTCCCAACGA
TCAAGGCGAGTTACATGATCCCCCATGTTGTGCAAAAAAGCGGTTAGCTCCTTCGGTCCTCCGATCGTTG
TCAGAAGTAAGTTGGCCGCAGTGTTATCACTCATGGTTATGGCAGCACTGCATAATTCTCTTACTGTCAT
GCCATCCGTAAGATGCTTTTCTGTGACTGGTGAGTACTCAACCAAGTCATTCTGAGAATAGTGTATGCGG
CGACCGAGTTGCTCTTGCCCGGCGTCAATACGGGATAATACCGCGCCACATAGCAGAACTTTAAAAGTGC
TCATCATTGGAAAACGTTCTTCGGGGCGAAAACTCTCAAGGATCTTACCGCTGTTGAGATCCAGTTCGAT
GTAACCCACTCGTGCACCCAACTGATCTTCAGCATCTTTTACTTTCACCAGCGTTTCTGGGTGAGCAAAA
ACAGGAAGGCAAAATGCCGCAAAAAAGGGAATAAGGGCGACACGGAAATGTTGAATACTCATACTCTTCC
TTTTTCAATATTATTGAAGCATTTATCAGGGTTATTGTCTCATGAGCGGATACATATTTGAATGTATTTA
GAAAAATAAACAAATAGGGGTTCCGCGCACATTTCCCCGAAAAGTGCCACCTAAATTGTAAGCGTTAATA
TTTTGTTAAAATTCGCGTTAAATTTTTGTTAAATCAGCTCATTTTTTAACCAATAGGCCGAAATCGGCAA
AATCCCTTATAAATCAAAAGAATAGACCGAGATAGGGT
[37 nt withheld, positions 6269-6305]
AAAGAACGTGGACTCCAACGTCAAAGG
[49 nt withheld, positions 6333-6381]
T
[91 nt withheld, positions 6383-6473]
G
[124 nt withheld, positions 6475-6598]
CCCATTCGCCATTCAGGCTGCGCAACTGTTGGGAAGGGCGATCGGTGCGGGCCTCTTCGCTATTACGCCA
G
Features (pLannotate 1.2.2; 20 found; start..end, strand, type, name):
    191..439     +  enhancer       CMV enhancer (fragment): human cytomegalovirus immediate early enhancer
    441..718     +  promoter       chicken β-actin promoter: No description available
    719..854     +  intron         hybrid intron (fragment): hybrid between chicken β-actin (CBA) and minute virus of mice (MMV) introns (Gray et al., 2011)
    943..1073    +  intron         chimeric intron (fragment): chimera between introns from chicken β-actin and rabbit β-globin
   1136..1396    +  CDS            FINC_PLEWA (fragment): Experimental evidence at transcript level: Swiss-Prot protein existence level 2. Fibronectins bind cell surfaces and various compounds including collagen, fibrin, heparin, DNA, and actin. Fibronectins are involved in cell adhesion, cell motility, opsonization, wound healing, and maintenance of cell shape. May be involved in osteoblast compaction (By similarity). From Pleurodeles waltl (Iberian ribbed newt).
   1403..1429    +  CDS            3xHA (fragment): three tandem HA epitope tags
   1445..1570    +  CDS            Mdm2 (fragment): MDM2_MOUSE - Experimental evidence at protein level: Swiss-Prot protein existence level 1. E3 ubiquitin-protein ligase that mediates ubiquitination of p53/TP53, leading to its degradation by the proteasome (PubMed:15195100, PubMed:21804542). Inhibits p53/TP53- and p73/TP73- mediated cell cycle arrest and apoptosis by binding its transcriptional activation domain (By similarity). Also acts as a ubiquitin ligase E3 toward itself, ARRB1 and ARBB2 (PubMed:11588219). Permits the nuclear export of p53/TP53 (By similarity). Promotes proteasome-dependent ubiquitin-independent degradation of retinoblas
   2006..2302    +  CDS            PCDH10 (fragment): PCD10_HUMAN - Also known as KIAA1400. Experimental evidence at protein level: Swiss-Prot protein existence level 1. Potential calcium-dependent cell-adhesion protein. From Homo sapiens (Human).
   2389..3099    +  CDS            EGFP: the original enhanced GFP (Yang et al., 1996) mammalian codon-optimized
   3113..3701    +  misc_feature   WPRE: woodchuck hepatitis virus posttranscriptional regulatory element
   3744..3865    -  polyA_signal   SV40 poly(A) signal: SV40 polyadenylation signal
   3888..3956    -  CDS            large T antigen (fragment): large T antigen from SV40 (simian virus 40)
   4027..4160    +  repeat_region  AAV2 ITR: inverted terminal repeat of adeno-associated virus serotype 2 inverted
   4154..4210    -  CDS            lacI (fragment): lac repressor; lacI; The lac repressor binds to the lac operator to inhibit transcription in E. coli. This inhibition can be relieved by adding lactose or isopropyl-β-D-thiogalactopyranoside (IPTG).
   4393..4981    -  rep_origin     ori: high-copy-number ColE1/pMB1/pBR322/pUC origin of replication
   5152..6012    -  CDS            AmpR: β-lactamase; bla; confers resistance to ampicillin, carbenicillin, and related antibiotics
   6013..6117    -  promoter       AmpR promoter: bla
   6170..6598    -  rep_origin     f1 ori (sequence partly withheld): f1 bacteriophage origin of replication; arrow indicates direction of (+) strand synthesis
   6603..3       -  CDS            lacZα (fragment) (across the origin): LacZα fragment of β-galactosidase; lacZ fragment
   6667..130     -  repeat_region  AAV2 ITR (fragment) (across the origin): inverted terminal repeat of adeno-associated virus serotype 2 inverted
