[The description below was written by a language model from this plasmid's Addgene catalogue record and pLannotate feature annotations shown in this document.]
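Description:
AAV-CAG-PFE3-P2A-GFP is an adeno-associated virus transfer plasmid built on the pAAV-CAG backbone. It is designed to express PFE3 constitutively, a protein tool for ablating excitatory synapses. The expression cassette lies between two AAV2 inverted terminal repeats, which allow the intervening DNA to be replicated and packaged into recombinant AAV particles when rep/cap and helper functions are supplied in trans. In bacteria the plasmid is maintained through a high-copy ColE1/pUC-type origin and selected with ampicillin via the β-lactamase gene. An f1 origin and small lacZα and lacI remnants are also present in the backbone.

Transcription is driven by the CAG arrangement: a CMV enhancer fragment, the chicken β-actin promoter and chimeric intron sequence. Automated annotation of the PFE3 open reading frame detects several parts. The first is a fibronectin-like segment, consistent with a fibronectin-scaffold binding domain, although the record does not name its target. This is followed by an HA epitope tag fragment and a fragment of the mouse E3 ubiquitin ligase Mdm2. A region matching human PCDH10 lies further downstream, and its role is not explained in the record. Together these parts suggest a binder fused to a ubiquitin ligase domain that directs degradation of a synaptic protein, but the exact mechanism is not spelled out in the fields provided. A P2A self-cleaving peptide, named in the insert but not annotated, links PFE3 to EGFP, so expressing cells are marked by a separate fluorescent protein. A WPRE enhances transcript stability and expression. An SV40 poly(A) signal follows it, annotated on the reverse strand. The construct is intended for viral delivery to neurons to remove excitatory synapses without an inducing stimulus.
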