Addgene plasmid #236178: AAV-CAG-PFE3-P2A-GFP
Purpose: AAV version of constitutive PFE3 for ablating excitatory synapses.
Depositing lab: Don Arnold. Depositing organization: University of Southern California. Publication: A toolbox for ablating excitatory and inhibitory synapses. Bareghamyan A, Deng C, Daoudi S, Yadav SC, Lu X, Zhang W, Campbell RE, Kramer RH, Chenoweth DM, Arnold DB. eLife. 2025 Apr 29;13:RP103757. doi: 10.7554/eLife.103757. PubMed 40298577.
Backbone
  Vector backbone: pAAV-CAG
  Vector type: AAV
Growth in bacteria
  Bacterial resistance: Ampicillin, 100 μg/mL
  Growth temperature: 37°C
  Growth strain: NEB Stable
  Copy number: Unknown
Gene/Insert
  Gene/Insert name: PFE3-P2A-GFP
Terms and licenses: Academic/Nonprofit Terms; Industry Terms: Not Available to Industry
Depositor comments: Please visit https://doi.org/10.1101/2024.09.23.614589 for bioRxiv preprint.
How to cite: AAV-CAG-PFE3-P2A-GFP was a gift from Don Arnold (Addgene plasmid # 236178 ; http://n2t.net/addgene:236178 ; RRID:Addgene_236178)
